Addgene plasmid #120714: pLEX-FKBP-Kras-Blasticidin
Purpose: Expresses membrane-targeted recruiter protein in mammalian cells & for virus production
Depositing lab: Paul Khavari. Depositing organization: Stanford University. Publication: The Functional Proximal Proteome of Oncogenic Ras Includes mTORC2. Kovalski JR, Bhaduri A, Zehnder AM, Neela PH, Che Y, Wozniak GG, Khavari PA. Mol Cell. 2019 Jan 4. pii: S1097-2765(18)31031-1. doi: 10.1016/j.molcel.2018.12.001. PubMed 30639242.
Backbone
  Vector backbone: pLEX
  Backbone manufacturer: Thermo Scientific
  Backbone size w/o insert (bp): 11000
  Total vector size (bp): 12000
  Modifications to backbone: Puromycin resistance cassette swapped for blasticidin resistance.
  Vector type: Mammalian Expression, Lentiviral
  Selectable markers: Blasticidin
Growth in bacteria
  Bacterial resistance: Ampicillin, 100 μg/mL
  Growth temperature: 37°C
  Growth strain: NEB Stable
  Copy number: Unknown
Gene/Insert
  Gene/Insert name: KRAS4B
  Species: H. sapiens (human)
  Insert size (bp): 1202
  Mutation: amino acids 158-188
  Entrez Gene: KRAS (a.k.a. 'C-K-RAS, C-K-RAS, CFC2, K-RAS2A, K-RAS2B, K-RAS4A, K-RAS4B, K-Ras, K-Ras 2, KI-RAS, KRAS1, KRAS2, NS, NS3, OES, RALD, RASK2, c-Ki-ras, c-Ki-ras2)
  Promoter: CMV
  Tag / fusion protein: FKBP (N terminal on insert); mCherry (N terminal on insert)
  Cloning method: Ligation Independent Cloning
  Sequencing primers: 5′ CACCAAAATCAACGGGACTT; 3′ ATATAGACAAACGCACACCGGCCT
Resource information
  A portion of this plasmid was derived from a plasmid made by: FKBP-mCherry-KrasC30 insert was cloned out of Addgene plasmid #72900.
Terms and licenses: Academic/Nonprofit Terms; Industry Terms: Not Available to Industry
How to cite: pLEX-FKBP-Kras-Blasticidin was a gift from Paul Khavari (Addgene plasmid # 120714 ; http://n2t.net/addgene:120714 ; RRID:Addgene_120714)
