[The description below was written by a language model from this plasmid's Addgene catalogue record and pLannotate feature annotations shown in this document.]
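Description:
pLEX-FKBP-Kras-Blasticidin is an HIV-1-based lentiviral transfer and mammalian expression plasmid built on the pLEX backbone, in which the original puromycin resistance cassette was replaced with a blasticidin one. It is maintained in E. coli through a high-copy ColE1/pUC-type origin with ampicillin resistance. The annotation also finds an f1 origin, an EM7-driven bleomycin/Zeocin resistance gene lying in reverse orientation inside the viral region, and an SV40 promoter–hygromycin resistance cassette outside the LTRs. The catalogue entry lists only blasticidin as the mammalian selectable marker. The sequenced record is about 11.6 kb, close to the nominal 12 kb. The viral portion begins with a full-length HIV-1 LTR in the 5′ position (labelled a 3′ LTR by the annotation tool), followed by the Ψ packaging signal with a gag fragment, the RRE for Rev-dependent RNA export and the cPPT/CTS. It ends in a ΔU3 self-inactivating 3′ LTR followed by a bGH polyadenylation signal.

Between these elements, the CMV enhancer/promoter drives a single bicistronic transcript. The first open reading frame fuses human FKBP (FKBP1A/FKBP12) to mCherry and then to a short C-terminal fragment of human KRAS4B (amino acids 158–188). This tail carries the membrane-targeting region of K-Ras, so the red fluorescent FKBP fusion is anchored at the membrane without the GTPase domain. An EMCV IRES then allows translation of blasticidin S deaminase from the same mRNA, linking drug selection to fusion expression, and a WPRE enhances transcript expression. The record describes the product as a membrane-targeted recruiter protein. FKBP is commonly used as one half of a chemically induced dimerisation pair, although the record does not name the partner. The plasmid can be used for direct expression in mammalian cells or for producing lentivirus to make stable blasticidin-selected lines.
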