Features (pLannotate 1.2.2; 33 found; start..end, strand, type, name):
      1..634     +  LTR            3' LTR: 3' long terminal repeat (LTR) from HIV-1
    681..806     +  misc_feature   HIV-1 Ψ: packaging signal of human immunodeficiency virus type 1
    790..1128    +  CDS            HIV-1 gag (fragment): gag protein from human immunodeficiency virus 1; gag
   1303..1536    +  misc_feature   RRE: The Rev response element (RRE) of HIV-1 allows for Rev-dependent mRNA export from the nucleus to the cytoplasm.
   1913..2013    +  CDS            Rev (fragment): human immunodeficiency virus 1 (HIV-1) Rev protein; rev; enhances nuclear export of unspliced and incompletely spliced viral mRNAs
   2063..2180    +  misc_feature   cPPT/CTS: central polypurine tract and central termination sequence of HIV-1
   2245..2619    -  CDS            BleoR: antibiotic-binding protein; Sh ble from Streptoalloteichus hindustanus; confers resistance to bleomycin, phleomycin, and Zeocin™
   2639..2686    -  promoter       EM7 promoter: synthetic bacterial promoter&nbsp
   2791..3094    +  enhancer       CMV enhancer: human cytomegalovirus immediate early enhancer
   3095..3298    +  promoter       CMV promoter: human cytomegalovirus (CMV) immediate early promoter
   3384..3707    +  CDS            FKBP1A: FKB1A_HUMAN - Also known as FKBP1, FKBP12. Experimental evidence at protein level: Swiss-Prot protein existence level 1. Keeps in an inactive conformation TGFBR1, the TGF-beta type I serine/threonine kinase receptor, preventing TGF-beta receptor activation in absence of ligand. Recruits SMAD7 to ACVR1B which prevents the association of SMAD2 and SMAD3 with the activin receptor complex, thereby blocking the activin signal. May modulate the RYR1 calcium channel activity. PPIases accelerate the folding of proteins. It catalyzes the cis-trans isomerization of proline imidic peptide bonds in oligop
   3732..4439    +  CDS            mCherry: mCherry is a basic (constitutively fluorescent) red fluorescent protein published in 2004, derived from Discosoma sp.. It is reported to be a very rapidly-maturing monomer with low acid sensitivity.
   4491..4583    +  CDS            K-Ras (fragment): human small GTPase proto-oncoprotein
   4623..5195    +  misc_feature   IRES: internal ribosome entry site (IRES) of the encephalomyocarditis virus (EMCV)
   5198..5596    +  CDS            BSD: blasticidin S deaminase; Aspergillus terreus BSD; confers resistance to blasticidin
   5603..6191    +  misc_feature   WPRE: woodchuck hepatitis virus posttranscriptional regulatory element
   6208..6396    +  CDS            nef (fragment): NEF_HV1Z2 - Experimental evidence at protein level: Swiss-Prot protein existence level 1. Extracellular Nef protein targets CD4(+) T-lymphocytes for apoptosis by interacting with CXCR4 surface receptors. From Human immunodeficiency virus type 1 group M subtype D (isolate Z2/CDC-Z34) (HIV-1).
   6398..6631    +  LTR            3' LTR (ΔU3): self-inactivating 3' long terminal repeat (LTR) from HIV-1
   6738..6962    +  polyA_signal   bGH poly(A) signal: bovine growth hormone polyadenylation signal
   6966..6987    +  promoter       SV40 promoter (fragment): SV40 enhancer and early promoter
   7008..7436    +  rep_origin     f1 ori (sequence partly withheld): f1 bacteriophage origin of replication; arrow indicates direction of (+) strand synthesis
   7450..7779    +  promoter       SV40 promoter: SV40 enhancer and early promoter
   7828..8853    +  CDS            HygR: aminoglycoside phosphotransferase from E. coli; aph(4)-Ia; confers resistance to hygromycin
   8863..8988    +  CDS            ble (fragment): BLE_KLEPN - Experimental evidence at protein level: Swiss-Prot protein existence level 1. Binding protein with a strong affinity to the bleomycin family of antibiotics. Binds to CL990; an antimitotic-antibiotic compound. From Klebsiella pneumoniae.
   8983..9104    +  polyA_signal   SV40 poly(A) signal: SV40 polyadenylation signal
   9175..9197    -  protein_bind   lac operator (fragment): The lac repressor binds to the lac operator to inhibit transcription in E. coli. This inhibition can be relieved by adding lactose or isopropyl-β-D-thiogalactopyranoside (IPTG). lac repressor encoded by lacI
   9201..9231    -  promoter       lac promoter: promoter for the E. coli lac operon
   9246..9267    -  protein_bind   CAP binding site: CAP binding activates transcription in the presence of cAMP. E. coli catabolite activator protein
   9280..9372    -  CDS            lacI (fragment): lac repressor; lacI; The lac repressor binds to the lac operator to inhibit transcription in E. coli. This inhibition can be relieved by adding lactose or isopropyl-β-D-thiogalactopyranoside (IPTG).
   9555..10143   -  rep_origin     ori: high-copy-number ColE1/pMB1/pBR322/pUC origin of replication
  10314..11174   -  CDS            AmpR: β-lactamase; bla; confers resistance to ampicillin, carbenicillin, and related antibiotics
  11175..11279   -  promoter       AmpR promoter: bla
  11327..11461   +  polyA_signal   SV40 poly(A) signal: SV40 polyadenylation signal
>Addgene plasmid #120714 | pLEX-FKBP-Kras-Blasticidin | addgene full sequence | sequence record 234165 | Addgene NGS Result
TGGAAGGGCTAATTCACTCCCAAAGAAGACAAGATATCCTTGATCTGTGGATCTACCACACACAAGGCTA
CTTCCCTGATTAGCAGAACTACACACCAGGGCCAGGGGTCAGATATCCACTGACCTTTGGATGGTGCTAC
AAGCTAGTACCAGTTGAGCCAGATAAGGTAGAAGAGGCCAATAAAGGAGAGAACACCAGCTTGTTACACC
CTGTGAGCCTGCATGGGATGGATGACCCGGAGAGAGAAGTGTTAGAGTGGAGGTTTGACAGCCGCCTAGC
ATTTCATCACGTGGCCCGAGAGCTGCATCCGGAGTACTTCAAGAACTGCTGATATCGAGCTTGCTACAAG
GGACTTTCCGCTGGGGACTTTCCAGGGAGGCGTGGCCTGGGCGGGACTGGGGAGTGGCGAGCCCTCAGAT
CCTGCATATAAGCAGCTGCTTTTTGCCTGTACTGGGTCTCTCTGGTTAGACCAGATCTGAGCCTGGGAGC
TCTCTGGCTAACTAGGGAACCCACTGCTTAAGCCTCAATAAAGCTTGCCTTGAGTGCTTCAAGTAGTGTG
TGCCCGTCTGTTGTGTGACTCTGGTAACTAGAGATCCCTCAGACCCTTTTAGTAAGTGTGGAAAATCTCT
AGCAGTGGCGCCCGAACAGGGACTTGAAAGCGAAAGGGAAACCAGAGGAGCTCTCTCGACGCAGGACTCG
GCTTGCTGAAGCGCGCACGGCAAGAGGCGAGGGGCGGCGACTGGTGAGTACGCCAAAAATTTTGACTAGC
GGAGGCTAGAAGGAGAGAGATGGGTGCGAGAGCGTCAGTATTAAGCGGGGGAGAATTAGATCGCGATGGG
AAAAAATTCGGTTAAGGCCAGGGGGAAAGAAAAAATATAAATTAAAACATATAGTATGGGCAAGCAGGGA
GCTAGAACGATTCGCAGTTAATCCTGGCCTGTTAGAAACATCAGAAGGCTGTAGACAAATACTGGGACAG
CTACAACCATCCCTTCAGACAGGATCAGAAGAACTTAGATCATTATATAATACAGTAGCAACCCTCTATT
GTGTGCATCAAAGGATAGAGATAAAAGACACCAAGGAAGCTTTAGACAAGATAGAGGAAGAGCAAAACAA
AAGTAAGACCACCGCACAGCAAGCGGCCGGCCGCTGATCTTCAGACCTGGAGGAGGAGATATGAGGGACA
ATTGGAGAAGTGAATTATATAAATATAAAGTAGTAAAAATTGAACCATTAGGAGTAGCACCCACCAAGGC
AAAGAGAAGAGTGGTGCAGAGAGAAAAAAGAGCAGTGGGAATAGGAGCTTTGTTCCTTGGGTTCTTGGGA
GCAGCAGGAAGCACTATGGGCGCAGCGTCAATGACGCTGACGGTACAGGCCAGACAATTATTGTCTGGTA
TAGTGCAGCAGCAGAACAATTTGCTGAGGGCTATTGAGGCGCAACAGCATCTGTTGCAACTCACAGTCTG
GGGCATCAAGCAGCTCCAGGCAAGAATCCTGGCTGTGGAAAGATACCTAAAGGATCAACAGCTCCTGGGG
ATTTGGGGTTGCTCTGGAAAACTCATTTGCACCACTGCTGTGCCTTGGAATGCTAGTTGGAGTAATAAAT
CTCTGGAACAGATTTGGAATCACACGACCTGGATGGAGTGGGACAGAGAAATTAACAATTACACAAGCTT
AATACACTCCTTAATTGAAGAATCGCAAAACCAGCAAGAAAAGAATGAACAAGAATTATTGGAATTAGAT
AAATGGGCAAGTTTGTGGAATTGGTTTAACATAACAAATTGGCTGTGGTATATAAAATTATTCATAATGA
TAGTAGGAGGCTTGGTAGGTTTAAGAATAGTTTTTGCTGTACTTTCTATAGTGAATAGAGTTAGGCAGGG
ATATTCACCATTATCGTTTCAGACCCACCTCCCAACCCCGAGGGGACCCGACAGGCCCGAAGGAATAGAA
GAAGAAGGTGGAGAGAGAGACAGAGACAGATCCATTCGATTAGTGAACGGATCGGCACTGCGTGCGCCAA
TTCTGCAGACAAATGGCAGTATTCATCCACAATTTTAAAAGAAAAGGGGGGATTGGGGGGTACAGTGCAG
GGGAAAGAATAGTAGACATAATAGCAACAGACATACAAACTAAAGAATTACAAAAACAAATTACAAAAAT
TCAAAATTTTCGGGTTTATTACAGGGACAGCAGAGATCCAGTTTGGTTAGTACCGGGCCCGCTCTAGTCC
GGAATCAGTCCTGCTCCTCGGCCACGAAGTGCACGCAGTTGCCGGCCGGGTCGCGCAGGGCGAACTCCCG
CCCCCACGGCTGCTCGCCGATCTCGGTCATGGCCGGCCCGGAGGCGTCCCGGAAGTTCGTGGACACGACC
TCCGACCACTCGGCGTACAGCTCGTCCAGGCCGCGCACCCACACCCAGGCCAGGGTGTTGTCCGGCACCA
CCTGGTCCTGGACCGCGCTGATGAACAGGGTCACGTCGTCCCGGACCACACCGGCGAAGTCGTCCTCCAC
GAAGTCCCGGGAGAACCCGAGCCGGTCGGTCCAGAACTCGACCGCTCCGGCGACGTCGCGCGCGGTGAGC
ACCGGAACGGCACTGGTCAACTTGGCCATGGTGGCCCTCCTATAGTGAGTCGTATTATACTATGCCGATA
TACTATGCCGATGATTAATTGTCAACACGTGCTGCAGGTCCGAGGTTCTAGACGTATTACCGCCATGCAT
TAGTTATTAATAGTAATCAATTACGGGGTCATTAGTTCATAGCCCATATATGGAGTTCCGCGTTACATAA
CTTACGGTAAATGGCCCGCCTGGCTGACCGCCCAACGACCCCCGCCCATTGACGTCAATAATGACGTATG
TTCCCATAGTAACGCCAATAGGGACTTTCCATTGACGTCAATGGGTGGAGTATTTACGGTAAACTGCCCA
CTTGGCAGTACATCAAGTGTATCATATGCCAAGTACGCCCCCTATTGACGTCAATGACGGTAAATGGCCC
GCCTGGCATTATGCCCAGTACATGACCTTATGGGACTTTCCTACTTGGCAGTACATCTACGTATTAGTCA
TCGCTATTACCATGGTGATGCGGTTTTGGCAGTACATCAATGGGCGTGGATAGCGGTTTGACTCACGGGG
ATTTCCAAGTCTCCACCCCATTGACGTCAATGGGAGTTTGTTTTGGCACCAAAATCAACGGGACTTTCCA
AAATGTCGTAACAACTCCGCCCCATTGACGCAAATGGGCGGTAGGCGTGTACGGTGGGAGGTCTATATAA
GCAGAGCTCGTTTAGTGAACCGTCAGATCGCCTGGAGACGCCATCCACGCTGTTTTGACCTCCATAGAAG
ACACCGACTCTACTAGAGGATCCATGGGAGTGCAGGTGGAGACTATCTCCCCAGGAGACGGGCGCACCTT
CCCCAAGCGCGGCCAGACCTGCGTGGTGCACTACACCGGGATGCTTGAAGATGGAAAGAAATTTGATTCC
TCCCGGGACAGAAACAAGCCCTTTAAGTTTATGCTAGGCAAGCAGGAGGTGATCCGAGGCTGGGAAGAAG
GGGTTGCCCAGATGAGTGTGGGTCAGAGAGCCAAACTGACTATATCTCCAGATTATGCCTATGGTGCCAC
TGGGCACCCAGGCATCATCCCACCACATGCCACTCTCGTCTTCGATGTGGAGCTTCTAAAACTGGAAGGT
GCTGCACTTCTGCCCGGTTCTATGGTGAGCAAGGGCGAGGAGGATAACATGGCCATCATCAAGGAGTTCA
TGCGCTTCAAGGTGCACATGGAGGGCTCCGTGAACGGCCACGAGTTCGAGATCGAGGGCGAGGGCGAGGG
CCGCCCCTACGAGGGCACCCAGACCGCCAAGCTGAAGGTGACCAAGGGTGGCCCCCTGCCCTTCGCCTGG
GACATCCTGTCCCCTCAGTTCATGTACGGCTCCAAGGCCTACGTGAAGCACCCCGCCGACATCCCCGACT
ACTTGAAGCTGTCCTTCCCCGAGGGCTTCAAGTGGGAGCGCGTGATGAACTTCGAGGACGGCGGCGTGGT
GACCGTGACCCAGGACTCCTCCCTGCAGGACGGCGAGTTCATCTACAAGGTGAAGCTGCGCGGCACCAAC
TTCCCCTCCGACGGCCCCGTAATGCAGAAGAAGACCATGGGCTGGGAGGCCTCCTCCGAGCGGATGTACC
CCGAGGACGGCGCCCTGAAGGGCGAGATCAAGCAGAGGCTGAAGCTGAAGGACGGCGGCCACTACGACGC
TGAGGTCAAGACCACCTACAAGGCCAAGAAGCCCGTGCAGCTGCCCGGCGCCTACAACGTCAACATCAAG
TTGGACATCACCTCCCACAACGAGGACTACACCATCGTGGAACAGTACGAACGCGCCGAGGGCCGCCACT
CCACCGGCGGCATGGACGAGCTGTACAAGCCCGGTTCTGCCGCCATGGCATATCCATATGACGTCCCAGA
CTATGCTGGCTTAGTTCGAGAAATTCGAAAACATAAAGAAAAGATGAGCAAAGATGGTAAAAAGAAGAAA
AAGAAGTCAAAGACAAAGTGTGTAATTATGTAACTCGAGTCTAGAGGGCCCGACGCGTCTGGCCACCGGT
CGCCCCTCTCCCTCCCCCCCCCCTAACGTTACTGGCCGAAGCCGCTTGGAATAAGGCCGGTGTGCGTTTG
TCTATATGTTATTTTCCACCATATTGCCGTCTTTTGGCAATGTGAGGGCCCGGAAACCTGGCCCTGTCTT
CTTGACGAGCATTCCTAGGGGTCTTTCCCCTCTCGCCAAAGGAATGCAAGGTCTGTTGAATGTCGTGAAG
GAAGCAGTTCCTCTGGAAGCTTCTTGAAGACAAACAACGTCTGTAGCGACCCTTTGCAGGCAGCGGAACC
CCCCACCTGGCGACAGGTGCCTCTGCGGCCAAAAGCCACGTGTATAAGATACACCTGCAAAGGCGGCACA
ACCCCAGTGCCACGTTGTGAGTTGGATAGTTGTGGAAAGAGTCAAATGGCTCTCCTCAAGCGTATTCAAC
AAGGGGCTGAAGGATGCCCAGAAGGTACCCCATTGTATGGGATCTGATCTGGGGCCTCGGTGCACATGCT
TTACATGTGTTTAGTCGAGGTTAAAAAAACGTCTAGGCCCCCCGAACCACGGGGACGTGGTTTTCCTTTG
AAAAACACGATAATACCATGGCCAAGCCTTTGTCTCAAGAAGAATCCACCCTCATTGAAAGAGCAACGGC
TACAATCAACAGCATCCCCATCTCTGAAGACTACAGCGTCGCCAGCGCAGCTCTCTCTAGCGACGGCCGC
ATCTTCACTGGTGTCAATGTATATCATTTTACTGGGGGACCTTGTGCAGAACTCGTGGTGCTGGGCACTG
CTGCTGCTGCGGCAGCTGGCAACCTGACTTGTATCGTCGCGATCGGAAATGAGAACAGGGGCATCTTGAG
CCCCTGCGGACGGTGCCGACAGGTGCTTCTCGATCTGCATCCTGGGATCAAAGCCATAGTGAAGGACAGT
GATGGACAGCCGACGGCAGTTGGGATTCGTGAATTGCTGCCCTCTGGTTATGTGTGGGAGGGCTAAGTTA
ACAATCAACCTCTGGATTACAAAATTTGTGAAAGATTGACTGGTATTCTTAACTATGTTGCTCCTTTTAC
GCTATGTGGATACGCTGCTTTAATGCCTTTGTATCATGCTATTGCTTCCCGTATGGCTTTCATTTTCTCC
TCCTTGTATAAATCCTGGTTGCTGTCTCTTTATGAGGAGTTGTGGCCCGTTGTCAGGCAACGTGGCGTGG
TGTGCACTGTGTTTGCTGACGCAACCCCCACTGGTTGGGGCATTGCCACCACCTGTCAGCTCCTTTCCGG
GACTTTCGCTTTCCCCCTCCCTATTGCCACGGCGGAACTCATCGCCGCCTGCCTTGCCCGCTGCTGGACA
GGGGCTCGGCTGTTGGGCACTGACAATTCCGTGGTGTTGTCGGGGAAGCTGACGTCCTTTCCATGGCTGC
TCGCCTGTGTTGCCACCTGGATTCTGCGCGGGACGTCCTTCTGCTACGTCCCTTCGGCCCTCAATCCAGC
GGACCTTCCTTCCCGCGGCCTGCTGCCGGCTCTGCGGCCTCTTCCGCGTCTTCGCCTTCGCCCTCAGACG
AGTCGGATCTCCCTTTGGGCCGCCTCCCCGCCTGGAATTAATTCTGCAGTCGAGACCTAGAAAAACATGG
AGCAATCACAAGTAGCAATACAGCAGCTACCAATGCTGATTGTGCCTGGCTAGAAGCACAAGAGGAGGAG
GAGGTGGGTTTTCCAGTCACACCTCAGGTACCTTTAAGACCAATGACTTACAAGGCAGCTGTAGATCTTA
GCCACTTTTTAAAAGAAAAGAGGGGACTGGAAGGGCTAATTCACTCCCAACGAAGACAAGATCTGCTTTT
TGCTTGTACTGGGTCTCTCTGGTTAGACCAGATCTGAGCCTGGGAGCTCTCTGGCTAACTAGGGAACCCA
CTGCTTAAGCCTCAATAAAGCTTGCCTTGAGTGCTTCAAGTAGTGTGTGCCCGTCTGTTGTGTGACTCTG
GTAACTAGAGATCCCTCAGACCCTTTTAGTCAGTGTGGAAAATCTCTAGCAGTAGTAGTTCATGTCATCT
TATTATTCAGTATTTATAACTTGCAAAGAAATGAATATCAGAGAGTGAGAGGCCTTGACATTGTTTAAAC
CCGCTGATCAGCCTCGACTGTGCCTTCTAGTTGCCAGCCATCTGTTGTTTGCCCCTCCCCCGTGCCTTCC
TTGACCCTGGAAGGTGCCACTCCCACTGTCCTTTCCTAATAAAATGAGGAAATTGCATCGCATTGTCTGA
GTAGGTGTCATTCTATTCTGGGGGGTGGGGTGGGGCAGGACAGCAAGGGGGAGGATTGGGAAGACAATAG
CAGGCATGCTGGGGATGCGGTGGGCTCTATGGCTTCTGAGGCGGAAAGAACCAGCTGGGGCTCTAGGGGG
TATCCCC
[124 nt withheld, positions 7008-7131]
C
[91 nt withheld, positions 7133-7223]
A
[49 nt withheld, positions 7225-7273]
CCTTTGACGTTGGAGTCCACGTTCTTT
[37 nt withheld, positions 7301-7337]
ACCCTATCTCGGTCTATTCTTTTGATTTATAAGGGATTTTGCCGATTTCGGCCTATTGGTTAAAAAATGA
GCTGATTTAACAAAAATTTAACGCGAATTAATTCTGTGGAATGTGTGTCAGTTAGGGTGTGGAAAGTCCC
CAGGCTCCCCAGCAGGCAGAAGTATGCAAAGCATGCATCTCAATTAGTCAGCAACCAGGTGTGGAAAGTC
CCCAGGCTCCCCAGCAGGCAGAAGTATGCAAAGCATGCATCTCAATTAGTCAGCAACCATAGTCCCGCCC
CTAACTCCGCCCATCCCGCCCCTAACTCCGCCCAGTTCCGCCCATTCTCCGCCCCATGGCTGACTAATTT
TTTTTATTTATGCAGAGGCCGAGGCCGCCTCTGCCTCTGAGCTATTCCAGAAGTAGTGAGGAGGCTTTTT
TGGAGGCCTAGGCTTTTGCAAAAAGCTCCCGGGAGCTTGTATATCCATTTTCGGATCTGATCAGCACGTG
ATGAAAAAGCCTGAACTCACCGCGACGTCTGTCGAGAAGTTTCTGATCGAAAAGTTCGACAGCGTCTCCG
ACCTGATGCAGCTCTCGGAGGGCGAAGAATCTCGTGCTTTCAGCTTCGATGTAGGAGGGCGTGGATATGT
CCTGCGGGTAAATAGCTGCGCCGATGGTTTCTACAAAGATCGTTATGTTTATCGGCACTTTGCATCGGCC
GCGCTCCCGATTCCGGAAGTGCTTGACATTGGGGAATTCAGCGAGAGCCTGACCTATTGCATCTCCCGCC
GTGCACAGGGTGTCACGTTGCAAGACCTGCCTGAAACCGAACTGCCCGCTGTTCTGCAGCCGGTCGCGGA
GGCCATGGATGCGATCGCTGCGGCCGATCTTAGCCAGACGAGCGGGTTCGGCCCATTCGGACCGCAAGGA
ATCGGTCAATACACTACATGGCGTGATTTCATATGCGCGATTGCTGATCCCCATGTGTATCACTGGCAAA
CTGTGATGGACGACACCGTCAGTGCGTCCGTCGCGCAGGCTCTCGATGAGCTGATGCTTTGGGCCGAGGA
CTGCCCCGAAGTCCGGCACCTCGTGCACGCGGATTTCGGCTCCAACAATGTCCTGACGGACAATGGCCGC
ATAACAGCGGTCATTGACTGGAGCGAGGCGATGTTCGGGGATTCCCAATACGAGGTCGCCAACATCTTCT
TCTGGAGGCCGTGGTTGGCTTGTATGGAGCAGCAGACGCGCTACTTCGAGCGGAGGCATCCGGAGCTTGC
AGGATCGCCGCGGCTCCGGGCGTATATGCTCCGCATTGGTCTTGACCAACTCTATCAGAGCTTGGTTGAC
GGCAATTTCGATGATGCAGCTTGGGCGCAGGGTCGATGCGACGCAATCGTCCGATCCGGAGCCGGGACTG
TCGGGCGTACACAAATCGCCCGCAGAAGCGCGGCCGTCTGGACCGATGGCTGTGTAGAAGTACTCGCCGA
TAGTGGAAACCGACGCCCCAGCACTCGTCCGAGGGCAAAGGAATAGCACGTGCTACGAGATTTCGATTCC
ACCGCCGCCTTCTATGAAAGGTTGGGCTTCGGAATCGTTTTCCGGGACGCCGGCTGGATGATCCTCCAGC
GCGGGGATCTCATGCTGGAGTTCTTCGCCCACCCCAACTTGTTTATTGCAGCTTATAATGGTTACAAATA
AAGCAATAGCATCACAAATTTCACAAATAAAGCATTTTTTTCACTGCATTCTAGTTGTGGTTTGTCCAAA
CTCATCAATGTATCTTATCATGTCTGTATACCGTCGACCTCTAGCTAGAGCTTGGCGTAATCATGGTCAT
AGCTGTTTCCTGTGTGAAATTGTTATCCGCTCACAATTCCACACAACATACGAGCCGGAAGCATAAAGTG
TAAAGCCTGGGGTGCCTAATGAGTGAGCTAACTCACATTAATTGCGTTGCGCTCACTGCCCGCTTTCCAG
TCGGGAAACCTGTCGTGCCAGCTGCATTAATGAATCGGCCAACGCGCGGGGAGAGGCGGTTTGCGTATTG
GGCGCTCTTCCGCTTCCTCGCTCACTGACTCGCTGCGCTCGGTCGTTCGGCTGCGGCGAGCGGTATCAGC
TCACTCAAAGGCGGTAATACGGTTATCCACAGAATCAGGGGATAACGCAGGAAAGAACATGTGAGCAAAA
GGCCAGCAAAAGGCCAGGAACCGTAAAAAGGCCGCGTTGCTGGCGTTTTTCCATAGGCTCCGCCCCCCTG
ACGAGCATCACAAAAATCGACGCTCAAGTAAGAGGTGGCGAAACCCGACAGGACTATAAAGATACCAGGC
GTTTCCCCCTGGAAGCTCCCTCGTGCGCTCTCCTGTTCCGACCCTGCCGCTTACCGGATACCTGTCCGCC
TTTCTCCCTTCGGGAAGCGTGGCGCTTTCTCATAGCTCACGCTGTAGGTATCTCAGTTCGGTGTAGGTCG
TTCGCTCCAAGCTGGGCTGTGTGCACGAACCCCCCGTTCAGCCCGACCGCTGCGCCTTATCCGGTAACTA
TCGTCTTGAGTCCAACCCGGTAAGACACGACTTATCGCCACTGGCAGCAGCCACTGGTAACAGGATTAGC
AGAGCGAGGTATGTAGGCGGTGCTACAGAGTTCTTGAAGTGGTGGCCTAACTACGGCTACACTAGAAGAA
CAGTATTTGGTATCTGCGCTCTGCTGAAGCCAGTTACCTTCGGAAAAAGAGTTGGTAGCTCTTGATCCGG
CAAACAAACCACCGCTGGTAGCGGTGGTTTTTTTGTTTGCAAGCAGCAGATTACGCGCAGAAAAAAAGGA
TCTCAAGAAGATCCTTTGATCTTTTCTACGGGGTCTGACGCTCAGTGGAACGAAAACTCACGTTAAGGGA
TTTTGGTCATGAGATTATCAAAAAGGATCTTCACCTAGATCCTTTTAAATTAAAAATGAAGTTTTAAATC
AATCTAAAGTATATATGAGTAAACTTGGTCTGACAGTTACCAATGCTTAATCAGTGAGGCACCTATCTCA
GCGATCTGTCTATTTCGTTCATCCATAGTTGCCTGACTCCCCGTCGTGTAGATAACTACGATACGGGAGG
GCTTACCATCTGGCCCCAGTGCTGCAATGATACCGCGAGACCCACGCTCACCGGCTCCAGATTTATCAGC
AATAAACCAGCCAGCCGGAAGGGCCGAGCGCAGAAGTGGTCCTGCAACTTTATCCGCCTCCATCCAGTCT
ATTAATTGTTGCCGGGAAGCTAGAGTAAGTAGTTCGCCAGTTAATAGTTTGCGCAACGTTGTTGCCATTG
CTACAGGCATCGTGGTGTCACGCTCGTCGTTTGGTATGGCTTCATTCAGCTCCGGTTCCCAACGATCAAG
GCGAGTTACATGATCCCCCATGTTGTGCAAAAAAGCGGTTAGCTCCTTCGGTCCTCCGATCGTTGTCAGA
AGTAAGTTGGCCGCAGTGTTATCACTCATGGTTATGGCAGCACTGCATAATTCTCTTACTGTCATGCCAT
CCGTAAGATGCTTTTCTGTGACTGGTGAGTACTCAACCAAGTCATTCTGAGAATAGTGTATGCGGCGACC
GAGTTGCTCTTGCCCGGCGTCAATACGGGATAATACCGCGCCACATAGCAGAACTTTAAAAGTGCTCATC
ATTGGAAAACGTTCTTCGGGGCGAAAACTCTCAAGGATCTTACCGCTGTTGAGATCCAGTTCGATGTAAC
CCACTCGTGCACCCAACTGATCTTCAGCATCTTTTACTTTCACCAGCGTTTCTGGGTGAGCAAAAACAGG
AAGGCAAAATGCCGCAAAAAAGGGAATAAGGGCGACACGGAAATGTTGAATACTCATACTCTTCCTTTTT
CAATATTATTGAAGCATTTATCAGGGTTATTGTCTCATGAGCGGATACATATTTGAATGTATTTAGAAAA
ATAAACAAATAGGGGTTCCGCGCACATTTCCCCGAAAAGTGCCACCTGACGTCGACGGATCGGGAGATCA
ACTTGTTTATTGCAGCTTATAATGGTTACAAATAAAGCAATAGCATCACAAATTTCACAAATAAAGCATT
TTTTTCACTGCATTCTAGTTGTGGTTTGTCCAAACTCATCAATGTATCTTATCATGTCTGGATCAACTGG
ATAACTCAAGCTAACCAAAATCATCCCAAACTTCCCACCCCATACCCTATTACCACTGCCAATTACCTGT
GGTTTCATTTACTCTAAACCTGTGATTCCTCTGAATTATTTTCATTTTAAAGAAATTGTATTTGTTAAAT
ATGTACTACAAACTTAGTAGT
