>Addgene plasmid #120714 | pLEX-FKBP-Kras-Blasticidin | depositor partial sequence | sequence record 229302 | pLEX Forward
GCGTGTACGGTGGGAGGTCTATATAAGCAGAGCTCGTTTAGTGAACCGTCAGATCGCCTGGAGACGCCAT
CCACGCTGTTTTGACCTCCATAGAAGACACCGACTCTACTAGAGGATCCATGGGAGTGCAGGTGGAGACT
ATCTCCCCAGGAGACGGGCGCACCTTCCCCAAGCGCGGCCAGACCTGCGTGGTGCACTACACCGGGATGC
TTGAAGATGGAAAGAAATTTGATTCCTCCCGGGACAGAAACAAGCCCTTTAAGTTTATGCTAGGCAAGCA
GGAGGTGATCCGAGGCTGGGAAGAAGGGGTTGCCCAGATGAGTGTGGGTCAGAGAGCCAAACTGACTATA
TCTCCAGATTATGCCTATGGTGCCACTGGGCACCCAGGCATCATCCCACCACATGCCACTCTCGTCTTCG
ATGTGGAGCTTCTAAAACTGGAAGGTGCTGCACTTCTGCCCGGTTCTATGGTGAGCAAGGGCGAGGAGGA
TAACATGGCCATCATCAAGGAGTTCATGCGCTTCAAGGTGCACATGGAGGGCTCCGTGAACGGCCACGAG
TTCGAGATCGAGGGCGAGGGCGAGGGCCGCCCCTACGAGGGCACCCAGACCGCCAAGCTGAAGGTGACCA
AGGGTGGCCCCCTGCCCTTCGCCTGGGACATCCTGTCCCCTCAGTTCATGTACGGCTCCAAGGCCTA
