>Addgene plasmid #120714 | pLEX-FKBP-Kras-Blasticidin | depositor partial sequence | sequence record 229303 | pLEX Reverse
TACGAGGGCACCCAGACCGCCAAGCTGAAGGTGACCAAGGGTGGCCCCCTGCCCTTCGCCTGGGACATCC
TGTCCCCTCAGTTCATGTACGGCTCCAAGGCCTACGTGAAGCACCCCGCCGACATCCCCGACTACTTGAA
GCTGTCCTTCCCCGAGGGCTTCAAGTGGGAGCGCGTGATGAACTTCGAGGACGGCGGCGTGGTGACCGTG
ACCCAGGACTCCTCCCTGCAGGACGGCGAGTTCATCTACAAGGTGAAGCTGCGCGGCACCAACTTCCCCT
CCGACGGCCCCGTAATGCAGAAGAAGACCATGGGCTGGGAGGCCTCCTCCGAGCGGATGTACCCCGAGGA
CGGCGCCCTGAAGGGCGAGATCAAGCAGAGGCTGAAGCTGAAGGACGGCGGCCACTACGACGCTGAGGTC
AAGACCACCTACAAGGCCAAGAAGCCCGTGCAGCTGCCCGGCGCCTACAACGTCAACATCAAGTTGGACA
TCACCTCCCACAACGAGGACTACACCATCGTGGAACAGTACGAACGCGCCGAGGGCCGCCACTCCACCGG
CGGCATGGACGAGCTGTACAAGCCCGGTTCTGCCGCCATGGCATATCCATATGACGTCCCAGACTATGCT
GGCTTAGTTCGAGAAATTCGAAAACATAAAGAAAAGATGAGCAAAGATGGTAAAAAGAAGAAAAAGAAGT
CAAAGACAAAGTGTGTAATTATGTAACTCGAGTCTAGAGGGCCCGACGCGTCTGGCCACCGGTCGCCCCT
C
